>Addgene plasmid #122450 | rat brain inositol 1,4,5-trisphosphate 3-kinase A (Clone C5, partial sequence from V66) | addgene full sequence | sequence record 237990 | Addgene NGS Result
CACCTG
[124 nt withheld, positions 7-130]
C
[91 nt withheld, positions 132-222]
A
[49 nt withheld, positions 224-272]
CCTTTGACGTTGGAGTCCACGTTCTTT
[37 nt withheld, positions 300-336]
ACCCTATCTCGGTCTATTCTTTTGATTTATAAGGGATTTTGCCGATTTCGGCCTATTGGTTAAAAAATGA
GCTGATTTAACAAAAATTTAACGCGAATTTTAACAAAATATTAACGCTTACAATTTGCCATTCGCCATTC
AGGCTGCGCAACTGTTGGGAAGGGCGATCGGTGCGGGCCTCTTCGCTATTACGCCAGCTGGCGAAAGGGG
GATGTGCTGCAAGGCGATTAAGTTGGGTAACGCCAGGGTTTTCCCAGTCACGACGTTGTAAAACGACGGC
CAGTGAATTGTAATACGACTCACTATAGGGCGAATTGGGTACCGGGCCCCCCCTCGAGGTCGACGGTATC
GATAAGCTTGATATCGAATTCCTTTTTTTTTTTTTTTTTTTTTTTTTTTTTTTTTTTTTTTTTTTTTTTT
TTTTTTTTTTTTTTTTTTTTTTTTTTTTTTTGAATCTTTGAGTTTTATTAGGAAGGGTGTCCATGGTAGT
GTAGGAAGTTAGACCAGTAAGTCTATATACCTGTGAAGTACAATTCTGGATCGGGACCCTCTGGAGAGGT
GCAAAGTCACTTGACAAGGCTGGGGGAGAAGCCCACTGTTTCCTTCCTCTCCTATAAATTAGTGTCATTC
AGCTCTGGGAGACAGGCTTGTGTAGAAGCCAGCTCCTAATGTACTACACCCCCTTAGTGGATGGCACCTG
GTCCTCCAGGACCATGTGAACTGCCCGCCCAGCGGGGTTCCAGTCTCTTGCCGGCATGCATGGTGGGGAT
GCAGCCACAGGTCCACATCTCTGACCAGCTGGCCCAAGCTGAGGGAAAAGGGCCCAGCCTCATCTCTCAG
CCAGGTTGGCCAAGATGCCAATGAGATTGTCCAGCCCCAGCAAATAGCCGTCCTCACGATTGCCCTCCTC
CCAGGGCCTCCGATGATCCAGGATCTGGCCATCGGGGAGAGGCGTGGTCTTGCCAAAATCGATGAGCCAC
ACACCAGCGCGATGGCAATGGTCATGCACGAAGAGGAGTGAGCTGCCAATCACCTCGTGCCGTCTAAAGA
AATCAGAGATCTCCAGGGTATCCCGGATCTGCTGTAGGCGGTTCAGATACCTCTTCAGCACTTCAGCATC
TCCTTGCATGAACTCCTCAAAGACTCGAGTCACTTGCTCTCTGCTTCGTGTAGTTTTGAAATCAGTACTG
CAAGATCCATCGGCTTTCTTGATGCCCTCGATGCGGAAGCCGAGTGTAGTGCTGGAGCTGATGCCTTCGC
GCCATTGCATGTATCGAGGTTTTGTGACGGCACGCTGCGCATGCTCCTCCTCAGTAGGTGCCTCGGGGTC
CACGGCCAGCATTTTCTTATACATGTCCTTTCGCAGCTTGGGCCGTTCTCGGGCTTTGGTCAGCTCTTCT
TCCAGGTAAGTTCTGACACCCATCTTGCAGTCAAGCACGCAAGGTCCATCGAAGCCATCAAGCAGGTCCT
GTAACTGTAAGTAGCTTTCACCATCCCGCTCGACCACACCGTGGAAGGCCGGCACACACCCACGCAGCAC
ATCAGCCATCAACCGCACCAGGCAGTAGTGTTCAGGCTCCGAGCTGCGCTTCAGGATCAGGCCGCTGGTG
CCCGCAGCTTTGAAACTCCCTGTGTGCCCTGCTAACTGCACCCAGGAGTAGCGCTTTTTGAAAGGACTCA
TGACAGGCAGGTTGACCATGGTACGGATCTTCTGCCAATGGCTTTTCTGCCCCACGTCTTCGCTGGTTTC
CAGCTGCACGTTGCCGCGGCTCCGGCTCTCGCTGTCGCTCAGCAGGTCGTCCTCCGAGTCCTCGAGCAGC
GACGAGGAGCCGGTGGAGGAGAGGGACGAGGTGGAGAGGCGGCGTGGCTGCTGCAGGTGCGACCCCGCAG
CTGGGAGCCAGTTCCCCTCCCGGTCCGGCGGCCCGGGGCTGGCCGGGGCCACATCCTCCTCGCTTGTCAC
AGTGAGCTGCGGGATCACCGGAGCAGGGGCAGCACGCGGGAGCCCGTTAGGCACCAGTTCCCCGGAATTC
CTGCAGCCCGGGGGATCCACTAGTTCTAGAGCGGCCGCCACCGCGGTGGAGCTCCAGCTTTTGTTCCCTT
TAGTGAGGGTTAATTTCGAGCTTGGCGTAATCATGGTCATAGCTGTTTCCTGTGTGAAATTGTTATCCGC
TCACAATTCCACACAACATACGAGCCGGAAGCATAAAGTGTAAAGCCTGGGGTGCCTAATGAGTGAGCTA
ACTCACATTAATTGCGTTGCGCTCACTGCCCGCTTTCCAGTCGGGAAACCTGTCGTGCCAGCTGCATTAA
TGAATCGGCCAACGCGCGGGGAGAGGCGGTTTGCGTATTGGGCGCTCTTCCGCTTCCTCGCTCACTGACT
CGCTGCGCTCGGTCGTTCGGCTGCGGCGAGCGGTATCAGCTCACTCAAAGGCGGTAATACGGTTATCCAC
AGAATCAGGGGATAACGCAGGAAAGAACATGTGAGCAAAAGGCCAGCAAAAGGCCAGGAACCGTAAAAAG
GCCGCGTTGCTGGCGTTTTTCCATAGGCTCCGCCCCCCTGACGAGCATCACAAAAATCGACGCTCAAGTC
AGAGGTGGCGAAACCCGACAGGACTATAAAGATACCAGGCGTTTCCCCCTGGAAGCTCCCTCGTGCGCTC
TCCTGTTCCGACCCTGCCGCTTACCGGATACCTGTCCGCCTTTCTCCCTTCGGGAAGCGTGGCGCTTTCT
CATAGCTCACGCTGTAGGTATCTCAGTTCGGTGTAGGTCGTTCGCTCCAAGCTGGGCTGTGTGCACGAAC
CCCCCGTTCAGCCCGACCGCTGCGCCTTATCCGGTAACTATCGTCTTGAGTCCAACCCGGTAAGACACGA
CTTATCGCCACTGGCAGCAGCCACTGGTAACAGGATTAGCAGAGCGAGGTATGTAGGCGGTGCTACAGAG
TTCTTGAAGTGGTGGCCTAACTACGGCTACACTAGAAGAACAGTATTTGGTATCTGCGCTCTGCTGAAGC
CAGTTACCTTCGGAAAAAGAGTTGGTAGCTCTTGATCCGGCAAACAAACCACCGCTGGTAGCGGTGGTTT
TTTTGTTTGCAAGCAGCAGATTACGCGCAGAAAAAAAGGATCTCAAGAAGATCCTTTGATCTTTTCTACG
GGGTCTGACGCTCAGTGGAACGAAAACTCACGTTAAGGGATTTTGGTCATGAGATTATCAAAAAGGATCT
TCACCTAGATCCTTTTAAATTAAAAATGAAGTTTTAAATCAATCTAAAGTATATATGAGTAAACTTGGTC
TGACAGTTACCAATGCTTAATCAGTGAGGCACCTATCTCAGCGATCTGTCTATTTCGTTCATCCATAGTT
GCCTGACTCCCCGTCGTGTAGATAACTACGATACGGGAGGGCTTACCATCTGGCCCCAGTGCTGCAATGA
TACCGCGAGACCCACGCTCACCGGCTCCAGATTTATCAGCAATAAACCAGCCAGCCGGAAGGGCCGAGCG
CAGAAGTGGTCCTGCAACTTTATCCGCCTCCATCCAGTCTATTAATTGTTGCCGGGAAGCTAGAGTAAGT
AGTTCGCCAGTTAATAGTTTGCGCAACGTTGTTGCCATTGCTACAGGCATCGTGGTGTCACGCTCGTCGT
TTGGTATGGCTTCATTCAGCTCCGGTTCCCAACGATCAAGGCGAGTTACATGATCCCCCATGTTGTGCAA
AAAAGCGGTTAGCTCCTTCGGTCCTCCGATCGTTGTCAGAAGTAAGTTGGCCGCAGTGTTATCACTCATG
GTTATGGCAGCACTGCATAATTCTCTTACTGTCATGCCATCCGTAAGATGCTTTTCTGTGACTGGTGAGT
ACTCAACCAAGTCATTCTGAGAATAGTGTATGCGGCGACCGAGTTGCTCTTGCCCGGCGTCAATACGGGA
TAATACCGCGCCACATAGCAGAACTTTAAAAGTGCTCATCATTGGAAAACGTTCTTCGGGGCGAAAACTC
TCAAGGATCTTACCGCTGTTGAGATCCAGTTCGATGTAACCCACTCGTGCACCCAACTGATCTTCAGCAT
CTTTTACTTTCACCAGCGTTTCTGGGTGAGCAAAAACAGGAAGGCAAAATGCCGCAAAAAAGGGAATAAG
GGCGACACGGAAATGTTGAATACTCATACTCTTCCTTTTTCAATATTATTGAAGCATTTATCAGGGTTAT
TGTCTCATGAGCGGATACATATTTGAATGTATTTAGAAAAATAAACAAATAGGGGTTCCGCGCACATTTC
CCCGAAAAGTGC
Features (pLannotate 1.2.2; 13 found; start..end, strand, type, name):
      7..435     +  rep_origin     f1 ori (sequence partly withheld): f1 bacteriophage origin of replication; arrow indicates direction of (+) strand synthesis
    467..624     -  CDS            lacZα (fragment): LacZα fragment of β-galactosidase; lacZ fragment
    627..645     +  promoter       T7 promoter: promoter for bacteriophage T7 RNA polymerase
    654..709     -  misc_feature   MCS (fragment): pBluescript multiple cloning site
   1169..2410    -  CDS            Itpka (fragment): IP3KA_RAT - Experimental evidence at protein level: Swiss-Prot protein existence level 1. From Rattus norvegicus (Rat).
   2433..2451    -  promoter       T3 promoter: promoter for bacteriophage T3 RNA polymerase
   2496..2512    -  protein_bind   lac operator: The lac repressor binds to the lac operator to inhibit transcription in E. coli. This inhibition can be relieved by adding lactose or isopropyl-β-D-thiogalactopyranoside (IPTG). lac repressor encoded by lacI
   2520..2550    -  promoter       lac promoter: promoter for the E. coli lac operon
   2565..2586    -  protein_bind   CAP binding site: CAP binding activates transcription in the presence of cAMP. E. coli catabolite activator protein
   2599..2691    -  CDS            lacI (fragment): lac repressor; lacI; The lac repressor binds to the lac operator to inhibit transcription in E. coli. This inhibition can be relieved by adding lactose or isopropyl-β-D-thiogalactopyranoside (IPTG).
   2874..3462    -  rep_origin     ori: high-copy-number ColE1/pMB1/pBR322/pUC origin of replication
   3633..4493    -  CDS            AmpR: β-lactamase; bla; confers resistance to ampicillin, carbenicillin, and related antibiotics
   4494..4598    -  promoter       AmpR promoter: bla
