[The description below was written by a language model from this plasmid's Addgene catalogue record and pLannotate feature annotations shown in this document.]
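Description:
Clone C5 is a pBluescript-based bacterial expression plasmid carrying a partial rat brain cDNA for inositol 1,4,5-trisphosphate 3-kinase A (Itpka), the Ca2+/calmodulin-sensitive enzyme that phosphorylates IP3 to IP4. The backbone is a standard phagemid: it replicates in E. coli from a high-copy ColE1/pUC-type origin, is selected through the β-lactamase (AmpR) gene and its own promoter, and contains an f1 origin that allows single-stranded DNA production with helper phage. The catalogue lists the vector at about 2.9 kb and the insert at about 1.6 kb, in line with the sequenced record of roughly 4.6 kb.

The cDNA sits as an EcoRI fragment in the multiple cloning site, with both sites retained, and is flanked by the T7 and T3 phage promoters. The coding region begins at valine 66 of the native protein and runs to the stop codon, so the N-terminal portion of the kinase is absent. The annotated Itpka coding segment lies in the same orientation as the lac promoter, lac operator and CAP binding site. Transcription is therefore driven from the lac regulatory region, and the truncated kinase is produced as a fusion to the N-terminal β-galactosidase (lacZα) residues supplied by the backbone. The insert splits lacZα, leaving only a fragment annotated on its far side. About 450 bp between the coding region and the remaining cloning site is unannotated and presumably corresponds to 3′ untranslated cDNA; the depositor notes a poly-A tail whose length could not be fully confirmed by sequencing, which is not known to affect function.

The stated purpose is expression of inositol 1,4,5-trisphosphate 3-kinase A, and the associated work describes cloning this cDNA and expressing it in E. coli.
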