Addgene plasmid #122450: rat brain inositol 1,4,5-trisphosphate 3-kinase A (Clone C5, partial sequence from V66)
Purpose: Expression of inositol 1,4,5-trisphosphate 3-kinase A
Depositing lab: Christophe Erneux. Depositing organization: Universite Libre de Bruxelles. Publication: Cloning and expression in Escherichia coli of a rat brain cDNA encoding a Ca2+/calmodulin-sensitive inositol 1,4,5-trisphosphate 3-kinase. Takazawa K, Vandekerckhove J, Dumont JE, Erneux C. Biochem J. 1990 Nov 15;272(1):107-12. PubMed 2176078.
Backbone
  Vector backbone: pBluescript
  Backbone manufacturer: Stratagene
  Total vector size (bp): 2900
  Vector type: Bacterial Expression
Growth in bacteria
  Bacterial resistance: Ampicillin, 100 μg/mL
  Growth temperature: 37°C
  Growth strain: DH5alpha
  Copy number: Unknown
Gene/Insert
  Gene/Insert name: inositol 1,4,5-trisphosphate 3-kinase A (alt name: ITPKA)
  Species: R. norvegicus (rat)
  Insert size (bp): 1600
  Mutation: coding sequence from V66 till stop codon
  GenBank ID: X56917.1
  Entrez Gene: Itpka
  Tag / fusion protein: beta-galactosidase (N terminal on backbone)
  Cloning method: Restriction Enzyme; 5′ cloning site EcoRI (not destroyed); 3′ cloning site EcoRI (not destroyed)
  Sequencing primers: 5′ M13 forward primer; 3′ M13 reverse primer
Terms and licenses: Academic/Nonprofit Terms; Industry Terms: Not Available to Industry
Depositor comments: Note: Addgene NGS unable to fully confirm the length of the poly-A tail on the inositol 1,4,5-trisphosphate 3-kinase A insert sequence. This is not known to affect plasmid function.
How to cite: rat brain inositol 1,4,5-trisphosphate 3-kinase A (Clone C5, partial sequence from V66) was a gift from Christophe Erneux (Addgene plasmid # 122450 ; http://n2t.net/addgene:122450 ; RRID:Addgene_122450)
